Addgene plasmid #71268: p2R3a-Tq2CFP-OcsT
Purpose: Entry clone containing Turqoise2. Can be fused with linker to the C-terminal end of protein of interest. For use in plants and compatible with the MultiSite Gateway system
Depositing lab: Ari Pekka Mähönen. Depositing organization: University of Helsinki. Publication: MultiSite Gateway compatible cell type-specific gene inducible system for plants. Siligato R, Wang X, Yadav SR, Lehesranta S, Ma G, Ursache R, Sevilem I, Zhang J, Gorte M, Prasad K, Wrzaczek M, Heidstra R, Murphy A, Scheres B, Mahonen AP. Plant Physiol. 2015 Dec 7. pii: pp.01246.2015. 10.1104/pp.15.01246 PubMed 26644504.
Backbone
  Vector backbone: p2RP3-pGEMteasy
  Backbone manufacturer: ampicillin resistant variant of pDONR-P2R-P3. attP2R-ccdB-cmR-attP3 sequences of pDONR-P2R-P3 were cloned into pGEMt-easy
  Vector type: Gateway
Growth in bacteria
  Bacterial resistance: Ampicillin, 100 μg/mL
  Growth temperature: 37°C
  Growth strain: DH5alpha
  Copy number: High Copy
Gene/Insert
  Gene/Insert name: Tq2CFP (alt name: turquoise2)
  Tag / fusion protein: 4xGly linker (N terminal on insert); octaline synthase terminator (C terminal on insert)
  Cloning method: Gateway Cloning
  Sequencing primers: 5′ M13pUC-Fwd; 3′ OCSterm-R (GGCGGTAAGGATCTGAGCTA)
Terms and licenses: Academic/Nonprofit Terms; Industry Terms: Not Available to Industry
How to cite: p2R3a-Tq2CFP-OcsT was a gift from Ari Pekka Mähönen (Addgene plasmid # 71268 ; http://n2t.net/addgene:71268 ; RRID:Addgene_71268)
