[The description below was written by a language model from this plasmid's Addgene catalogue record and pLannotate feature annotations shown in this document.]
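Description:
p2R3a-Tq2CFP-OcsT is a MultiSite Gateway entry clone for the third (3′) position in three-fragment plant expression assemblies. Its backbone, p2RP3-pGEMteasy, is an ampicillin-resistant variant of pDONR-P2R-P3 made by moving the attP2R-ccdB-CmR-attP3 cassette into pGEM-T Easy. After BP recombination, the insert is flanked by attR2 and attL3 sites, both of which appear in the feature table. The plasmid is propagated in E. coli at high copy from a ColE1/pUC-type origin and selected through the AmpR β-lactamase gene. An f1 origin, lac promoter/operator and lacZα fragments, and T7 and SP6 promoters are carried over from the pGEM-derived backbone and play no role in the plant payload. A short annotation matching a hornet peptide is most likely a spurious hit by the annotation software.

The payload is the coding sequence of mTurquoise2 (Tq2CFP), a bright monomeric cyan fluorescent protein, annotated as mammalian codon-optimized. According to the catalogue entry it is preceded by a four-glycine linker and followed by the octopine synthase (OCS) terminator, which provides transcription termination and polyadenylation signals in plant cells. The entry clone contains no promoter for the reporter. In an LR reaction it is combined with a first-position promoter entry clone, a second-position clone carrying a gene of interest, and a suitable destination vector. The result is an in-frame C-terminal mTurquoise2 fusion to the protein of interest, joined by the flexible linker and terminated by OCS. The construct belongs to a toolkit for a cell type-specific inducible gene expression system in plants, where it allows fluorescent tagging and localization of the expressed proteins.
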