Features (pLannotate 1.2.2; 22 found; start..end, strand, type, name):
      1..88      -  protein_bind   attL3 (fragment): mutant version of attL; recombination site for the Gateway® LR reaction LR Clonase™
    126..144     -  promoter       T7 promoter: promoter for bacteriophage T7 RNA polymerase
    172..234     -  CDS            VESPI_VESMG (fragment): Experimental evidence at protein level: Swiss-Prot protein existence level 1. Shows contractile activity on isolated ileum smooth muscle. From Vespa magnifica (Hornet).
    246..264     -  promoter       SP6 promoter: promoter for bacteriophage SP6 RNA polymerase
    306..322     -  protein_bind   lac operator: The lac repressor binds to the lac operator to inhibit transcription in E. coli. This inhibition can be relieved by adding lactose or isopropyl-β-D-thiogalactopyranoside (IPTG). lac repressor encoded by lacI
    330..360     -  promoter       lac promoter: promoter for the E. coli lac operon
    375..396     -  protein_bind   CAP binding site: CAP binding activates transcription in the presence of cAMP. E. coli catabolite activator protein
    409..501     -  CDS            lacI (fragment): lac repressor; lacI; The lac repressor binds to the lac operator to inhibit transcription in E. coli. This inhibition can be relieved by adding lactose or isopropyl-β-D-thiogalactopyranoside (IPTG).
    684..1272    -  rep_origin     ori: high-copy-number ColE1/pMB1/pBR322/pUC origin of replication
   1443..2303    -  CDS            AmpR: β-lactamase; bla; confers resistance to ampicillin, carbenicillin, and related antibiotics
   2304..2408    -  promoter       AmpR promoter: bla
   2435..2485    +  misc_feature   bom (fragment): basis of mobility region from pBR322
   2513..2941    -  rep_origin     f1 ori (sequence partly withheld): f1 bacteriophage origin of replication; arrow indicates direction of (+) strand synthesis
   2945..3102    -  CDS            lacZα (fragment): LacZα fragment of β-galactosidase; lacZ fragment
   3105..3123    +  promoter       T7 promoter: promoter for bacteriophage T7 RNA polymerase
   3182..3200    -  CDS            lacZα (fragment): LacZα fragment of β-galactosidase; lacZ fragment
   3271..3394    -  protein_bind   attR2: mutant version of attR; recombination site for the Gateway® LR reaction LR Clonase™
   3421..4137    +  CDS            mTurquoise2: enhanced monomeric variant of CFP (Goedhart et al., 2012) mammalian codon-optimized
   4147..4853    +  terminator     OCS terminator: octopine synthase terminator
   4854..4873    +  misc_feature   MCS (fragment): pUC18/19 multiple cloning site
   4894..4912    -  promoter       SP6 promoter: promoter for bacteriophage SP6 RNA polymerase
   4923..13      -  protein_bind   attB3 (across the origin): mutant version of attB; core recombination site for the Gateway® BP reaction BP Clonase™
>Addgene plasmid #71268 | p2R3a-Tq2CFP-OcsT | depositor full sequence | sequence record 129804 | p2R3a-Tq2CFP-OcsT  sequence 4930 bps
TTATACAAAGTTGGCATTATAAAAAAGCATTGCTTATCAATTTGTTGCAACGAACAGGTCACTATCAGTC
AAAATAAAATCATTATTTGGAGCTCCATGGTAGCGTTAACGCGGCCGCGATATCCCCTATAGTGAGTCGT
ATTACATGGTCATAGCTGTTTCCTGTATCACTAGTGAATTCGCGGCCGCCTGCAGGTCGACCATATGGGA
GAGCTCCCAACGCGTTGGATGCATAGCTTGAGTATTCTATAGTGTCACCTAAATAGCTTGGCGTAATCAT
GGTCATAGCTGTTTCCTGTGTGAAATTGTTATCCGCTCACAATTCCACACAACATACGAGCCGGAAGCAT
AAAGTGTAAAGCCTGGGGTGCCTAATGAGTGAGCTAACTCACATTAATTGCGTTGCGCTCACTGCCCGCT
TTCCAGTCGGGAAACCTGTCGTGCCAGCTGCATTAATGAATCGGCCAACGCGCGGGGAGAGGCGGTTTGC
GTATTGGGCGCTCTTCCGCTTCCTCGCTCACTGACTCGCTGCGCTCGGTCGTTCGGCTGCGGCGAGCGGT
ATCAGCTCACTCAAAGGCGGTAATACGGTTATCCACAGAATCAGGGGATAACGCAGGAAAGAACATGTGA
GCAAAAGGCCAGCAAAAGGCCAGGAACCGTAAAAAGGCCGCGTTGCTGGCGTTTTTCCATAGGCTCCGCC
CCCCTGACGAGCATCACAAAAATCGACGCTCAAGTCAGAGGTGGCGAAACCCGACAGGACTATAAAGATA
CCAGGCGTTTCCCCCTGGAAGCTCCCTCGTGCGCTCTCCTGTTCCGACCCTGCCGCTTACCGGATACCTG
TCCGCCTTTCTCCCTTCGGGAAGCGTGGCGCTTTCTCATAGCTCACGCTGTAGGTATCTCAGTTCGGTGT
AGGTCGTTCGCTCCAAGCTGGGCTGTGTGCACGAACCCCCCGTTCAGCCCGACCGCTGCGCCTTATCCGG
TAACTATCGTCTTGAGTCCAACCCGGTAAGACACGACTTATCGCCACTGGCAGCAGCCACTGGTAACAGG
ATTAGCAGAGCGAGGTATGTAGGCGGTGCTACAGAGTTCTTGAAGTGGTGGCCTAACTACGGCTACACTA
GAAGAACAGTATTTGGTATCTGCGCTCTGCTGAAGCCAGTTACCTTCGGAAAAAGAGTTGGTAGCTCTTG
ATCCGGCAAACAAACCACCGCTGGTAGCGGTGGTTTTTTTGTTTGCAAGCAGCAGATTACGCGCAGAAAA
AAAGGATCTCAAGAAGATCCTTTGATCTTTTCTACGGGGTCTGACGCTCAGTGGAACGAAAACTCACGTT
AAGGGATTTTGGTCATGAGATTATCAAAAAGGATCTTCACCTAGATCCTTTTAAATTAAAAATGAAGTTT
TAAATCAATCTAAAGTATATATGAGTAAACTTGGTCTGACAGTTACCAATGCTTAATCAGTGAGGCACCT
ATCTCAGCGATCTGTCTATTTCGTTCATCCATAGTTGCCTGACTCCCCGTCGTGTAGATAACTACGATAC
GGGAGGGCTTACCATCTGGCCCCAGTGCTGCAATGATACCGCGAGACCCACGCTCACCGGCTCCAGATTT
ATCAGCAATAAACCAGCCAGCCGGAAGGGCCGAGCGCAGAAGTGGTCCTGCAACTTTATCCGCCTCCATC
CAGTCTATTAATTGTTGCCGGGAAGCTAGAGTAAGTAGTTCGCCAGTTAATAGTTTGCGCAACGTTGTTG
CCATTGCTACAGGCATCGTGGTGTCACGCTCGTCGTTTGGTATGGCTTCATTCAGCTCCGGTTCCCAACG
ATCAAGGCGAGTTACATGATCCCCCATGTTGTGCAAAAAAGCGGTTAGCTCCTTCGGTCCTCCGATCGTT
GTCAGAAGTAAGTTGGCCGCAGTGTTATCACTCATGGTTATGGCAGCACTGCATAATTCTCTTACTGTCA
TGCCATCCGTAAGATGCTTTTCTGTGACTGGTGAGTACTCAACCAAGTCATTCTGAGAATAGTGTATGCG
GCGACCGAGTTGCTCTTGCCCGGCGTCAATACGGGATAATACCGCGCCACATAGCAGAACTTTAAAAGTG
CTCATCATTGGAAAACGTTCTTCGGGGCGAAAACTCTCAAGGATCTTACCGCTGTTGAGATCCAGTTCGA
TGTAACCCACTCGTGCACCCAACTGATCTTCAGCATCTTTTACTTTCACCAGCGTTTCTGGGTGAGCAAA
AACAGGAAGGCAAAATGCCGCAAAAAAGGGAATAAGGGCGACACGGAAATGTTGAATACTCATACTCTTC
CTTTTTCAATATTATTGAAGCATTTATCAGGGTTATTGTCTCATGAGCGGATACATATTTGAATGTATTT
AGAAAAATAAACAAATAGGGGTTCCGCGCACATTTCCCCGAAAAGTGCCACCTGATGCGGTGTGAAATAC
CGCACAGATGCGTAAGGAGAAAATACCGCATCAGGAAATTGTAAGCGTTAATATTTTGTTAAAATTCGCG
TTAAATTTTTGTTAAATCAGCTCATTTTTTAACCAATAGGCCGAAATCGGCAAAATCCCTTATAAATCAA
AAGAATAGACCGAGATAGGGT
[37 nt withheld, positions 2612-2648]
AAAGAACGTGGACTCCAACGTCAAAGG
[49 nt withheld, positions 2676-2724]
T
[91 nt withheld, positions 2726-2816]
G
[124 nt withheld, positions 2818-2941]
CCATTCGCCATTCAGGCTGCGCAACTGTTGGGAAGGGCGATCGGTGCGGGCCTCTTCGCTATTACGCCAG
CTGGCGAAAGGGGGATGTGCTGCAAGGCGATTAAGTTGGGTAACGCCAGGGTTTTCCCAGTCACGACGTT
GTAAAACGACGGCCAGTGAATTGTAATACGACTCACTATAGGGCGAATTGGGCCCGACGTCGCATGCTCC
CGGCCGCCATGGCGGCCGCGGGAATTCGATTTGTAAAACGACGGCCAGTCTTAAGCTCGGGCCCTGCAGC
TCTAGAGCTCGAATTCTACAGGTCACTAATACCATCTAAGTAGTTGGTTCATAGTGACTGCATATGTTGT
GTTTTACAGTATTATGTAGTCTGTTTTTTATGCAAAATCTAATTTAATATATTGATATTTATATCATTTT
ACGTTTCTCGTTCAACTTTCTTGTACAAAGTGGGGATCCAAGCTTCGGGTGGTGGTGGCGTGAGCAAGGG
CGAGGAGCTGTTCACCGGGGTGGTGCCCATCCTGGTCGAGCTGGACGGCGACGTAAACGGCCACAAGTTC
AGCGTGTCCGGCGAGGGCGAGGGCGATGCCACCTACGGCAAGCTGACCCTGAAGTTCATCTGCACCACCG
GCAAGCTGCCCGTGCCCTGGCCCACCCTCGTGACCACCCTGTCCTGGGGCGTGCAGTGCTTCGCCCGCTA
CCCCGACCACATGAAGCAGCACGACTTCTTCAAGTCCGCCATGCCCGAAGGCTACGTCCAGGAGCGCACC
ATCTTCTTCAAGGACGACGGCAACTACAAGACCCGCGCCGAGGTGAAGTTCGAGGGCGACACCCTGGTGA
ACCGCATCGAGCTGAAGGGCATCGACTTCAAGGAGGACGGCAACATCCTGGGGCACAAGCTGGAGTACAA
CTACTTTAGCGACAACGTCTATATCACCGCCGACAAGCAGAAGAACGGCATCAAGGCCAACTTCAAGATC
CGCCACAACATCGAGGACGGCGGCGTGCAGCTCGCCGACCACTACCAGCAGAACACCCCCATCGGCGACG
GCCCCGTGCTGCTGCCCGACAACCACTACCTGAGCACCCAGTCCAAGCTGAGCAAAGACCCCAACGAGAA
GCGCGATCACATGGTCCTGCTGGAGTTCGTGACCGCCGCCGGGATCACTCTCGGCATGGACGAGCTGTAC
AAGTAACTCGAGGTCCTGCTTTAATGAGATATGCGAGACGCCTATGATCGCATGATATTTGCTTTCAATT
CTGTTGTGCACGTTGTAAAAAACCTGAGCATGTGTAGCTCAGATCCTTACCGCCGGTTTCGGTTCATTCT
AATGAATATATCACCCGTTACTATCGTATTTTTATGAATAATATTCTCCGTTCAATTTACTGATTGTACC
CTACTACTTATATGTACAATATTAAAATGAAAACAATATATTGTGCTGAATAGGTTTATAGCGACATCTA
TGATAGAGCGCCACAATAACAAACAATTGCGTTTTATTATTACAAATCCAATTTTAAAAAAAGCGGCAGA
ACCGGTCAAACCTAAAAGACTGATTACATAAATCTTATTCAAATTTCAAAAGGCCCCAGGGGCTAGTATC
TACGACACACCGAGCGGCGAACTAATAACGTTCACTGAAGGGAACTCCGGTTCCCCGCCGGCGCGCATGG
GTGAGATTCCTTGAAGTTGAGTATTGGCCGTCCGCTCTACCGAAAGTTACGGGCACCATTCAACCCGGTC
CAGCACGGCGGCCGGGTAACCGACTTGCTGCCCCGAGAATTATGCAGCATTTTTTTGGTGTATGTGGGCC
CCAAATGAAGTGCAGGTCAAACCTTGACAGTGACGACAAATCGTTGGGCGGGTCCAGGGCGAATTTTGCG
ACAACATGTCGAGGCTCAGCAGGACCTGCAGGCATGCAAGCTAGCTTACTAGTGATGCATATTCTATAGT
GTCACCTAAATCTGCGGCCGCCAACTTTA
