>Addgene plasmid #71268 | p2R3a-Tq2CFP-OcsT | addgene partial sequence | sequence record 129802 | M13pUC-Fwd 5'-CCCAGTCACGACGTTGTAAAACG-3'
TATAGGGCGAATTGGGCCCGACGTCGCATGCTCCCGGCCGCCATGGCGGCCGCGGGAATTCGATTTGTAA
AACGACGGCCAGTCTTAAGCTCGGGCCCTGCAGCTCTAGAGCTCGAATTCTACAGGTCACTAATACCATC
TAAGTAGTTGGTTCATAGTGACTGCATATGTTGTGTTTTACAGTATTATGTAGTCTGTTTTTTATGCAAA
ATCTAATTTAATATATTGATATTTATATCATTTTACGTTTCTCGTTCAACTTTCTTGTACAAAGTGGGGA
TCCAAGCTTCGGGTGGTGGTGGCGTGAGCAAGGGCGAGGAGCTGTTCACCGGGGTGGTGCCCATCCTGGT
CGAGCTGGACGGCGACGTAAACGGCCACAAGTTCAGCGTGTCCGGCGAGGGCGAGGGCGATGCCACCTAC
GGCAAGCTGACCCTGAAGTTCATCTGCACCACCGGCAAGCTGCCCGTGCCCTGGCCCACCCTCGTGACCA
CCCTGTCCTGGGGCGTGCAGTGCTTCGCCCGCTACCCCGACCACATGAAGCAGCACGACTTCTTCAAGTC
CGCCATGCCCGAAGGCTACGTCCAGGAGCGCACCATCTTCTTCAAGGACGACGGCAACTACAAGACCCGC
GCCGAGGTGAAGTTCGAGGGCGACACCCTGGTGAACCGCATCGAGCTGAAGGGCATCGACTTCAAGGAGG
ACGGCAACATCCTGGGGCACAAGCTGGAGTACAACTACTTTAGCGACAACGTCTATATCACCGCCGACAA
GCAGAAGAACGGCATCAAGGCCAACTTCAAGATCCGCCACAACATCGAGGACGGCGGCGTGCAGCTCGCC
GACCACTACCAGCAGAACACC
