>Addgene plasmid #71268 | p2R3a-Tq2CFP-OcsT | addgene partial sequence | sequence record 129803 | OCSterm-R 5'-GGCGGTAAGGATCTGAGCTA-3'
AGCAAATATCATGCGATCATAGGCGTCTCGCATATCTCATTAAAGCAGGACCTCGAGTTACTTGTACAGC
TCGTCCATGCCGAGAGTGATCCCGGCGGCGGTCACGAACTCCAGCAGGACCATGTGATCGCGCTTCTCGT
TGGGGTCTTTGCTCAGCTTGGACTGGGTGCTCAGGTAGTGGTTGTCGGGCAGCAGCACGGGGCCGTCGCC
GATGGGGGTGTTCTGCTGGTAGTGGTCGGCGAGCTGCACGCCGCCGTCCTCGATGTTGTGGCGGATCTTG
AAGTTGGCCTTGATGCCGTTCTTCTGCTTGTCGGCGGTGATATAGACGTTGTCGCTAAAGTAGTTGTACT
CCAGCTTGTGCCCCAGGATGTTGCCGTCCTCCTTGAAGTCGATGCCCTTCAGCTCGATGCGGTTCACCAG
GGTGTCGCCCTCGAACTTCACCTCGGCGCGGGTCTTGTAGTTGCCGTCGTCCTTGAAGAAGATGGTGCGC
TCCTGGACGTAGCCTTCGGGCATGGCGGACTTGAAGAAGTCGTGCTGCTTCATGTGGTCGGGGTAGCGGG
CGAAGCACTGCACGCCCCAGGACAGGGTGGTCACGAGGGTGGGCCAGGGCACGGGCAGCTTGCCGGTGGT
GCAGATGAACTTCAGGGTCAGCTTGCCGTAGGTGGCATCGCCCTCGCCCTCGCCGGACACGCTGAACTTG
TGGCCGTTTACGTCGCCGTCCAGCTCGACCAGGATGGGCACCACCCCGGTGAACAGCTCCTCGCCCTTGC
TCACGCCACCACCACCCGAAGCTTGGATCCCCACTTTGTACAAGAAAGTTGAACGAGAAACGTAA
